Addgene plasmid #127001: pJUMP19-J23119s_P
Purpose: Basic Part P- Promoter (constitutive); J23119 (1bp short on 3').
Depositing lab: Chris French. Depositing organization: University of Edinburgh. Publication: Joint universal modular plasmids (JUMP): a flexible vector platform for synthetic biology. Valenzuela-Ortega M, French C. Synth Biol (Oxf). 2021 Feb 2;6(1):ysab003. doi: 10.1093/synbio/ysab003. eCollection 2021. PubMed 33623824.
Backbone
  Vector backbone: pJUMP19-Pac
  Backbone manufacturer: Backbone derived from SEVA.
  Vector type: Bacterial Expression, Synthetic Biology
Growth in bacteria
  Bacterial resistance: Ampicillin, 100 μg/mL
  Growth temperature: 37°C
  Growth strain: JM109
  Copy number: Low Copy
Gene/Insert
  Gene/Insert name: Part J23119s_P
  Species: Synthetic
  Mutation: None
  Cloning method: Restriction Enzyme; 5′ cloning site Unknown (unknown if destroyed)
Terms and licenses: Academic/Nonprofit Terms; Industry Terms: Not Available to Industry
Depositor comments: Part sub-domesticated from CIDAR MoClo toolkit (PMID: 26479688) Please visit https://www.biorxiv.org/content/10.1101/799585v1 for bioRxiv preprint.
How to cite: pJUMP19-J23119s_P was a gift from Chris French (Addgene plasmid # 127001 ; http://n2t.net/addgene:127001 ; RRID:Addgene_127001)
