[The description below was written by a language model from this plasmid's Addgene catalogue record and pLannotate feature annotations shown in this document.]
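Description:
pJUMP19-J23119s_P is a basic-part (level 0) plasmid from the Joint Universal Modular Plasmids (JUMP) platform, a SEVA-derived vector system for modular assembly in synthetic biology. It is built on the pJUMP19-Pac backbone and stores a single synthetic promoter part in the "P" position: the strong constitutive bacterial promoter J23119, in a version one base pair shorter at its 3' end. This matches the annotation, which detects the promoter only as a fragment. According to the depositor, the part was sub-domesticated from the CIDAR MoClo toolkit. The exact cloning sites are not recorded.

The 3.9 kb sequence shows the promoter flanked by BioBrick prefix and suffix sequences. Downstream of the suffix lie a phage T7 gene 10 ribosome binding site, a green fluorescent protein coding sequence (annotated as yEGFP) and the lambda t0 terminator. This layout suggests that a promoter placed in the cloning site could drive a fluorescent readout, although the record does not state that function. Selection is by ampicillin through the TEM beta-lactamase gene (bla), which has its own promoter and is followed by the fd terminator. Replication relies on a ColE1/pMB1-type origin accompanied by the bom region and the rop gene, which is consistent with the catalogue's low-copy designation. An incP oriT is also present and would allow conjugative mobilisation when transfer functions are supplied in trans. A fragment of mbeC and an rrnB T1 terminator complete the backbone.

The plasmid is propagated in E. coli. It serves mainly as a source of a constitutive promoter for assembling bacterial transcription units within the JUMP/MoClo-compatible framework.
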