Features (pLannotate 1.2.2; 15 found; start..end, strand, type, name):
     39..60      +  misc_feature   BioBrick prefix: BioBrick prefix for parts that do not start with "ATG"
     86..118     +  promoter       J23119 promoter (fragment): bacterial promoter (Registry of Standard Biological Parts BBa J23119)
    141..161     +  misc_feature   BioBrick suffix: universal suffix for all parts
    189..209     +  RBS            RBS: efficient ribosome binding site from bacteriophage T7 gene 10 (Olins and Rangwala, 1989)
    217..936     +  CDS            yEGFP: yEGFP is a fluorescent protein published in 1997.
    976..1070    +  terminator     lambda t0 terminator: transcription terminator from phage lambda
   1143..1234    +  promoter       AmpR promoter: bla
   1235..2092    +  CDS            bla: BLAT_ECOLX - Experimental evidence at protein level: Swiss-Prot protein existence level 1. TEM-type are the most prevalent beta-lactamases in enterobacteria; they hydrolyze the beta-lactam bond in susceptible beta-lactam antibiotics, thus conferring resistance to penicillins and cephalosporins. TEM-3 and TEM-4 are capable of hydrolyzing cefotaxime and ceftazidime. TEM-5 is capable of hydrolyzing ceftazidime. TEM-6 is capable of hydrolyzing ceftazidime and aztreonam. TEM-8/CAZ-2, TEM- 16/CAZ-7 and TEM-24/CAZ-6 are markedly active against ceftazidime. IRT- 4 shows resistance to beta-lactamase in
   2099..2138    +  terminator     fd terminator: central terminator from bacteriophage fd (Otsuka and Kunisawa, 1982)
   2285..2393    +  oriT           oriT: incP origin of transfer
   2429..3017    +  rep_origin     ori: high-copy-number ColE1/pMB1/pBR322/pUC origin of replication
   3203..3343    -  misc_feature   bom: basis of mobility region from pBR322
   3445..3636    -  CDS            rop: Rop protein, which maintains plasmids at low copy number; rop
   3677..3787    +  CDS            mbeC (fragment): MBEC_ECOLX - Experimental evidence at protein level: Swiss-Prot protein existence level 1. Required for efficient mobilization of ColE1 plasmid and is thus essential to promote the specific transfer of the plasmid during conjugation. Probably functions by inducing DNA bending, helping the MbeA relaxase to melt the DNA around the nic site and cleave the phosphodiester bond. Binds specifically double-stranded DNA (dsDNA) containing the ColE1 oriT but does not recognize the inverted repeat (IR). From Escherichia coli.
   3816..3902    -  terminator     rrnB T1 terminator: Escherichia coli rrnB; transcription terminator T1 from the E. coli rrnB gene
>Addgene plasmid #127001 | pJUMP19-J23119s_P | addgene full sequence | sequence record 248161 | Addgene NGS Result
TTAATTAAGGAGTTTTGCAGGTGCACCTGCTTTTCGCTGAATTCGCGGCCGCTTCTAGAGGGTCTGCGAT
GTTTGGTCTCTGGAGTTGACAGCTAGCTCAGTCCTAGGTATAATGCTACTTGAGACCTTTCATCGCGACC
TACTAGTAGCGGCCGCTGCAGGGAGTAACTTCTGACTGAGTTGCATACTTGTTTAACTTTAAGAAGGAGA
TATACAATGGTAGCCCGTAAAGGAGAAGAACTTTTCACTGGAGTTGTCCCAATTCTTGTTGAATTAGATG
GTGATGTTAATGGGCACAAATTTTCTGTCAGTGGAGAGGGTGAAGGTGATGCAACATACGGAAAACTTAC
CCTTAAATTTATTTGCACTACTGGAAAACTACCTGTTCCATGGCCAACACTTGTCACTACTTTCGGTTAT
GGTGTTCAATGCTTTGCGAGATACCCAGATCATATGAAACAGCATGACTTTTTCAAGAGTGCCATGCCCG
AAGGTTATGTACAGGAAAGAACTATATTTTTCAAAGATGACGGGAACTACAAGACACGTGCTGAAGTCAA
GTTTGAAGGTGATACCCTTGTTAATAGAATCGAGTTAAAAGGTATTGATTTTAAAGAAGATGGAAACATT
CTTGGACACAAATTGGAATACAACTATAACTCACACAATGTATACATCATGGCAGACAAACAAAAGAATG
GAATCAAAGTTAACTTCAAAATTAGACACAACATTGAAGATGGAAGCGTTCAACTAGCAGACCATTATCA
ACAAAATACTCCAATTGGCGATGGCCCTGTCCTTTTACCAGACAACCATTACCTGTCCACACAATCTGCC
CTTTCGAAAGATCCCAACGAAAAGAGAGATCACATGGTCCTTCTTGAGTTTGTAACAGCTGCTGGGATTA
CACATGGCATGGATGAACTATACAAAGGTTCGTAACTTCTGACTGAGTTGCACGCTCTAGTCTTGGACTC
CTGTTGATAGATCCAGTAATGACCTCAGAACTCCATCTGGATTTGTTCAGAACGCTCGGTTGCCGCCGGG
CGTTTTTTATTGGTGAGAATCCAGGGGTCCCCAATAATTACGATTTAAATTAGTAGCCCGCCTAATGAGC
GGGCTTTTTTTTAATTCCCCTATTTGTTTATTTTTCTAAATACATTCAAATATGTATCCGCTCATGAGAC
AATAACCCTGATAAATGCTTCAATAATATTGAAAAAGGAAGAGTATGAGCATTCAGCATTTTCGTGTGGC
GCTGATTCCGTTTTTTGCGGCGTTTTGCCTGCCGGTGTTTGCGCATCCGGAAACCCTGGTGAAAGTGAAA
GATGCGGAAGATCAACTGGGTGCGCGCGTGGGCTATATTGAACTGGATCTGAACAGCGGCAAAATTCTGG
AATCTTTTCGTCCGGAAGAACGTTTTCCGATGATGAGCACCTTTAAAGTGCTGCTGTGCGGTGCGGTTCT
GAGCCGTGTGGATGCGGGCCAGGAACAACTGGGCCGTCGTATTCATTATAGCCAGAACGATCTGGTGGAA
TATAGCCCGGTGACCGAAAAACATCTGACCGATGGCATGACCGTGCGTGAACTGTGCAGCGCGGCGATTA
CCATGAGCGATAACACCGCGGCGAACCTGCTGCTGACGACCATTGGCGGTCCGAAAGAACTGACCGCGTT
TCTGCATAACATGGGCGATCATGTGACCCGTCTGGATCGTTGGGAACCGGAACTGAACGAAGCGATTCCG
AACGATGAACGTGATACCACCATGCCGGCAGCAATGGCGACCACCCTGCGTAAACTGCTGACGGGTGAGC
TGCTGACCCTGGCAAGCCGCCAGCAACTGATTGATTGGATGGAAGCGGATAAAGTGGCGGGTCCGCTGCT
GCGTAGCGCGCTGCCGGCTGGCTGGTTTATTGCGGATAAAAGCGGTGCGGGCGAACGTGGCAGCCGTGGC
ATTATTGCGGCGCTGGGCCCGGATGGTAAACCGAGCCGTATTGTGGTGATTTATACCACCGGCAGCCAGG
CGACGATGGATGAACGTAACCGTCAGATTGCGGAAATTGGCGCGAGCCTGATTAAACATTGGTAAACCGA
TACAATTAAAGGCTCCTTTTGGAGCCTTTTTTTTTGGACGACCCTTGTCCTTTTCCGCTGCATAACCCTG
CTTCGGGGTCATTATAGCGATTTTTTCGGTATATCCATCCTTTTTCGCACGATATACAGGATTTTGCCAA
AGGGTTCGTGTAGACTTTCCTTGGTGTATCCAACGGCGTCAGCCGGGCAGGATAGGTGAAGTAGGCCCAC
CCGCGAGCGGGTGTTCCTTCTTCACTGTCCCTTATTCGCACCTGGCGGTGCTCAACGGGAATCCTGCTCT
GCGAGGCTGGCCGTAGGCCGGCCCCGTAGAAAAGATCAAAGGATCTTCTTGAGATCCTTTTTTTCTGCGC
GTAATCTGCTGCTTGCAAACAAAAAAACCACCGCTACCAGCGGTGGTTTGTTTGCCGGATCAAGAGCTAC
CAACTCTTTTTCCGAAGGTAACTGGCTTCAGCAGAGCGCAGATACCAAATACTGTCCTTCTAGTGTAGCC
GTAGTTAGGCCACCACTTCAAGAACTCTGTAGCACCGCCTACATACCTCGCTCTGCTAATCCTGTTACCA
GTGGCTGCTGCCAGTGGCGATAAGTCGTGTCTTACCGGGTTGGACTCAAGACGATAGTTACCGGATAAGG
CGCAGCGGTCGGGCTGAACGGGGGGTTCGTGCACACAGCCCAGCTTGGAGCGAACGACCTACACCGAACT
GAGATACCTACAGCGTGAGCTATGAGAAAGCGCCACGCTTCCCGAAGGGAGAAAGGCGGACAGGTATCCG
GTAAGCGGCAGGGTCGGAACAGGAGAGCGCACGAGGGAGCTTCCAGGGGGAAACGCCTGGTATCTTTATA
GTCCTGTCGGGTTTCGCCACCTCTGACTTGAGCGTCGATTTTTGTGATGCTCGTCAGGGGGGCGGAGCCT
ATGGAAAAACGCCAGCAACGCGGCCTTTTTACGGTTCCTGGCCTTTTGCTGGCCTTTTGCTCACATGTTC
TTTCCTGCGTTATCCCCTGATTCTGTGGATAACCGTATTACCGCCTTTGAGTGAGCTGATACCGCTCGCC
GCAGCCGAACGACCGAGCGCAGCGAGTCAGTGAGCGAGGAAGCGGAAGAGCGCCTGATGCGGTATTTTCT
CCTTACGCATCTGTGCGGTATTTCACACCGCATATGGTGCACTCTCAGTACAATCTGCTCTGATGCCGCA
TAGTTAAGCCAGTATACACTCCGCTATCGCTACGTGACTGGGTCATGGCTGCGCCCCGACACCCGCCAAC
ACCCGCTGACGCGCCCTGACGGGCTTGTCTGCTCCCGGCATCCGCTTACAGACAAGCTGTGACAGTCTCC
GGGAGCTGCATGTGTCAGAGGTTTTCACCGTCATCACCGAAACGCGCGAGGCAGCTGCGGTAAAGCTCAT
CAGCGTGGTCGTGCAGCGATTCACAGATGTCTGCCTGTTCATCCGCGTCCAGCTCGTTGAGTTTCTCCAG
AAGCGTTAATGTCTGGCTTCTGATAAAGCGGGCCATGTTAAGGGCGGTTTTTTCCTGTTTGGTCACTGAT
GCCTCCGTGTAAGGGGGATTTCTGTTCATGGGGGTAATGATACCGATGAAACGAGAGAGGATGCTCACGA
TACGGGTTACTGATGATGAACATGCCCGGTTACTGGAACGTTGTGAGGGTAAACAACTGGCGGTATGGAT
GCGGCGGGGGCGCGCCCAGCTGTCTAGGGCGGCGGATTTGTCCTACTCAGGAGAGCGTTCACCGACAAAC
AACAGATAAAACGAAAGGCCCAGTCTTTCGACTGAGCCTTTCGTTTTATTTGATGCCT
